LOCUS       Exported 7725 bp ds-DNA circular SYN 13-MAY-2021
DEFINITION  Expresses full-length P. vivax MSP7.9 (PVX_082655) ectodomain in
            mammalian cells. C-terminal rat Cd4d3+4 tag, biotinylation sequence.
ACCESSION   .
VERSION     .
KEYWORDS    MSP7.9-bio
SOURCE      synthetic DNA construct
  ORGANISM  synthetic DNA construct
REFERENCE   1 (bases 1 to 7725)
  AUTHORS   Hostetler JB, Sharma S, Bartholdson SJ, Wright GJ, Fairhurst RM,
            Rayner JC
  TITLE     A Library of Plasmodium vivax Recombinant Merozoite Proteins Reveals
            New Vaccine Candidates and Protein-Protein Interactions.
  JOURNAL   PLoS Negl Trop Dis. 2015 Dec 23;9(12):e0004264. doi:
            10.1371/journal.pntd.0004264. eCollection 2015 Dec.
  PUBMED    26701602
REFERENCE   2 (bases 1 to 7725)
  AUTHORS   .
  TITLE     Direct Submission
  JOURNAL   Exported May 13, 2021 from SnapGene Server 1.1.58
            http://www.snapgene.com
FEATURES             Location/Qualifiers
     source          1..7725
                     /organism="synthetic DNA construct"
                     /mol_type="other DNA"
     enhancer        154..533
                     /label=CMV enhancer
                     /note="human cytomegalovirus immediate early enhancer"
     promoter        534..737
                     /label=CMV promoter
                     /note="human cytomegalovirus (CMV) immediate early
                     promoter"
     primer_bind     688..708
                     /label=CMV-F
                     /note="Human CMV immediate early promoter, forward primer"
     primer_bind     734..758
                     /label=LNCX
                     /note="Human CMV promoter, forward primer"
     primer_bind     1239..1258
                     /label=pMT2-F
                     /note="Synthetic intron, forward primer"
     regulatory      1281..1290
                     /regulatory_class="other"
                     /note="vertebrate consensus sequence for strong initiation
                     of translation (Kozak, 1987)"
     polyA_signal    3105..3160
                     /label=-beta-globin poly(A) signal
                     /note="rabbit beta-globin polyadenylation signal (Gil and
                     Proudfoot, 1987)"
     primer_bind     complement(3159..3178)
                     /label=rbglobpA-R
                     /note="Rabbit beta-globin polyA, reverse primer. Also
                     called rb-glob-pA-term-R"
     primer_bind     complement(5396..5414)
                     /label=pBRforEco
                     /note="pBR322 vectors, upsteam of EcoRI site, forward
                     primer"
     promoter        5482..5586
                     /gene="bla"
                     /label=AmpR promoter
     CDS             5587..6447
                     /codon_start=1
                     /gene="bla"
                     /product="beta-lactamase"
                     /label=AmpR
                     /note="confers resistance to ampicillin, carbenicillin, and
                     related antibiotics"
                     /translation="MSIQHFRVALIPFFAAFCLPVFAHPETLVKVKDAEDQLGARVGYI
                     ELDLNSGKILESFRPEERFPMMSTFKVLLCGAVLSRVDAGQEQLGRRIHYSQNDLVEYS
                     PVTEKHLTDGMTVRELCSAAITMSDNTAANLLLTTIGGPKELTAFLHNMGDHVTRLDRW
                     EPELNEAIPNDERDTTMPAAMATTLRKLLTGELLTLASRQQLIDWMEADKVAGPLLRSA
                     LPAGWFIADKSGAGERGSRGIIAALGPDGKPSRIVVIYTTGSQATMDERNRQIAEIGAS
                     LIKHW"
     primer_bind     complement(5805..5824)
                     /label=Amp-R
                     /note="Ampicillin resistance gene, reverse primer"
     rep_origin      6618..7206
                     /direction=RIGHT
                     /label=ori
                     /note="high-copy-number ColE1/pMB1/pBR322/pUC origin of
                     replication"
     primer_bind     7107..7126
                     /label=pBR322ori-F
                     /note="pBR322 origin, forward primer"
     primer_bind     7360..7377
                     /label=L4440
                     /note="L4440 vector, forward primer"
     protein_bind    7494..7515
                     /label=CAP binding site
                     /bound_moiety="E. coli catabolite activator protein"
                     /note="CAP binding activates transcription in the presence
                     of cAMP."
     promoter        7530..7560
                     /label=lac promoter
                     /note="promoter for the E. coli lac operon"
     protein_bind    7568..7584
                     /label=lac operator
                     /bound_moiety="lac repressor encoded by lacI"
                     /note="The lac repressor binds to the lac operator to
                     inhibit transcription in E. coli. This inhibition can be
                     relieved by adding lactose or
                     isopropyl-beta-D-thiogalactopyranoside (IPTG)."
     primer_bind     7573..7595
                     /label=M13/pUC Reverse
                     /note="In lacZ gene"
     primer_bind     7592..7608
                     /label=M13 rev
                     /note="common sequencing primer, one of multiple similar
                     variants"
     primer_bind     7592..7608
                     /label=M13 Reverse
                     /note="In lacZ gene. Also called M13-rev"
ORIGIN
        1 agatctatac attgaatcaa tattggcaat tagccatatt agtcattggt tatatagcat
       61 aaatcaatat tggctattgg ccattgcata cgttgtatct atatcataat atgtacattt
      121 atattggctc atgtccaata tgaccgccat gttgacattg attattgact agttattaat
      181 agtaatcaat tacggggtca ttagttcata gcccatatat ggagttccgc gttacataac
      241 ttacggtaaa tggcccgcct ggctgaccgc ccaacgaccc ccgcccattg acgtcaataa
      301 tgacgtatgt tcccatagta acgccaatag ggactttcca ttgacgtcaa tgggtggagt
      361 atttacggta aactgcccac ttggcagtac atcaagtgta tcatatgcca agtccgcccc
      421 ctattgacgt caatgacggt aaatggcccg cctggcatta tgcccagtac atgaccttac
      481 gggactttcc tacttggcag tacatctacg tattagtcat cgctattacc atggtgatgc
      541 ggttttggca gtacaccaat gggcgtggat agcggtttga ctcacgggga tttccaagtc
      601 tccaccccat tgacgtcaat gggagtttgt tttggcacca aaatcaacgg gactttccaa
      661 aatgtcgtaa taaccccgcc ccgttgacgc aaatgggcgg taggcgtgta cggtgggagg
      721 tctatataag cagagctcgt ttagtgaacc gtcagatcct cactctcttc cgcatcgctg
      781 tctgcgaggg ccagctgttg ggctcgcggt tgaggacaaa ctcttcgcgg tctttccagt
      841 actcttggat cggaaacccg tcggcctccg aacggtactc cgccaccgag ggacctgagc
      901 gagtccgcat cgaccggatc ggaaaacctc tcgagaaagg cgtctaacca gtcacagtcg
      961 caaggtaggc tgagcaccgt ggcgggcggc agcgggtggc ggtcggggtt gtttctggcg
     1021 gaggtgctgc tgatgatgta attaaagtag gcggtcttga gacggcggat ggtcgaggtg
     1081 aggtgtggca ggcttgagat ccagctgttg gggtgagtac tccctctcaa aagcgggcat
     1141 tacttctgcg ctaagattgt cagtttccaa aaacgaggag gatttgatat tcacctggcc
     1201 cgatctggcc atacacttga gtgacaatga catccacttt gcctttctct ccacaggtgt
     1261 ccactcccag gtccaagttt gccaccatgg agtttcagac ccaggtactc atgtccctgc
     1321 tgctctgcat gtctggtgcg gccgcagaga agctgggcat ccagaagaag aaaaagaacc
     1381 tggaacagga cgccatgcac gccctgatga agaagctgga aagcctgtac aagctgagcg
     1441 ccaccgacaa cagcgagatc ttcaacaaag agatggaagc cctgaagaag cagatcgacc
     1501 agctgcagca gcacggcgga gccaacgagg aagagtctct gggccatctg ctggaatccg
     1561 aggccgccga cgacagcagc aagaaaacca tcttcggcgt ggacgaggac gacctggaca
     1621 actacgacgg cgacttcacc ggccagagca agggcaagat caagggccag gccgataccg
     1681 cccctagcgt gaagggggat gtgtcccccc ctcctaatct gcctgccgcc gctgccagca
     1741 gccccaaaga aacagtgcct gccggcacca gcaacggcct ggtggaagcc gattacgtgg
     1801 tgctgaacac ccccgacggc aaccctagac ctgtgggacc tggcggcgga agcagacctt
     1861 ctgcctctgg acctgacgcc gccagcaacc tgcagaatca ggccacagct gaagccggcg
     1921 gatccaccaa tacccagggc tctcagaccg gcggagtgtc tacaacccct ggcgccaatc
     1981 agcaggccgg ctctactcct cctggcgccg ctacagccca gacagagtct gagagggaac
     2041 ccaacgtgaa gtacctggat aagctgtacg acgacgtgct ggccacccag gacagcgcca
     2101 atggcatcga cgtgccccca ttccacagca agtacaacga ctttcggaag aaatacgagt
     2161 tcaagatgaa cgacgccgag tacaagatca tgaagaacct gttcgacgtg tccttcaaga
     2221 aagagggcca gcagagcagc gccgcctgcc tcgtgaacgt gttcaagaag gtgctggacg
     2281 acgagcatct gcagaaagaa ttcgacaact tcgtgcacgg cttctacggc ttcgccaagc
     2341 ggcacaacta cctgcgggga gagagaatgg ccaacgagaa tctgtacaag gacatcttca
     2401 agaacgtcgt gaacctgctg aataccatcg aggtcgtggg cgcgccgtcg acctccatca
     2461 cggcctataa gagtgagggg gagtcagcgg agttctcctt cccactcaac cttggagagg
     2521 aaagcctgca gggagagttg agatggaagg cagagaaggc tccttcttcc cagtcctgga
     2581 tcaccttctc cctaaagaac caaaaggtgt ctgtgcagaa gtctactagc aaccccaagt
     2641 tccagctgtc cgaaacgctc ccactcaccc ttcagatacc ccaggtctcc cttcagtttg
     2701 ctggttctgg caacctgacc ctgactctgg acagagggat actgtatcag gaagtgaacc
     2761 tggtggtgat gaaagtgact cagcccgaca gcaacacttt gacctgtgag gtgatgggac
     2821 ccacctcacc caagatgaga ctgatcttga agcaggagaa tcaggaggcc agggtctcca
     2881 ggcaggagaa agtgattcaa gtgcaggccc ctgaagcagg ggtgtggcaa tgtctactga
     2941 gtgaaggtga agaggtcaag atggactcca agatccaggt tttatccaaa gggttgaatt
     3001 ccggatcact gcatcatatt ctggatgcac agaaaatggt gtggaatcat cgttaagtct
     3061 agacacgtga ttaattaagg atcccccgac ctcgacctct ggctaataaa ggaaatttat
     3121 tttcattgca atagtgtgtt ggaatttttt gtgtctctca ctcggaagga catatgggag
     3181 ggcaaatcat ttggtcgaga tccctcggag atctctagct agaggatcga tccccgcccc
     3241 ggacgaacta aacctgacta cgacatctct gccccttctt cgcggggcag tgcatgtaat
     3301 cccttcagtt ggttggtaca acttgccaac tgggccctgt tccacatgtg acacgggggg
     3361 ggaccaaaca caaaggggtt ctctgactgt agttgacatc cttataaatg gatgtgcaca
     3421 tttgccaaca ctgagtggct ttcatcctgg agcagacttt gcagtctgtg gactgcaaca
     3481 caacattgcc tttatgtgta actcttggct gaagctctta caccaatgct gggggacatg
     3541 tacctcccag gggcccagga agactacggg aggctacacc aacgtcaatc agaggggcct
     3601 gtgtagctac cgataagcgg accctcaaga gggcattagc aatagtgttt ataaggcccc
     3661 cttgttaacc ctaaacgggt agcatatgct tcccgggtag tagtatatac tatccagact
     3721 aaccctaatt caatagcata tgttacccaa cgggaagcat atgctatcga attagggtta
     3781 gtaaaagggt cctaaggaac agcgatatct cccaccccat gagctgtcac ggttttattt
     3841 acatggggtc aggattccac gagggtagtg aaccatttta gtcacaaggg cagtggctga
     3901 agatcaagga gcgggcagtg aactctcctg aatcttcgcc tgcttcttca ttctccttcg
     3961 tttagctaat agaataactg ctgagttgtg aacagtaagg tgtatgtgag gtgctcgaaa
     4021 acaaggtttc aggtgacgcc cccagaataa aatttggacg gggggttcag tggtggcatt
     4081 gtgctatgac accaatataa ccctcacaaa ccccttgggc aataaatact agtgtaggaa
     4141 tgaaacattc tgaatatctt taacaataga aatccatggg gtggggacaa gccgtaaaga
     4201 ctggatgtcc atctcacacg aatttatggc tatgggcaac acataatcct agtgcaatat
     4261 gatactgggg ttattaagat gtgtcccagg cagggaccaa gacaggtgaa ccatgttgtt
     4321 acactctatt tgtaacaagg ggaaagagag tggacgccga cagcagcgga ctccactggt
     4381 tgtctctaac acccccgaaa attaaacggg gctccacgcc aatggggccc ataaacaaag
     4441 acaagtggcc actctttttt ttgaaattgt ggagtggggg cacgcgtcag cccccacacg
     4501 ccgccctgcg gttttggact gtaaaataag ggtgtaataa cttggctgat tgtaaccccg
     4561 ctaaccactg cggtcaaacc acttgcccac aaaaccacta atggcacccc ggggaatacc
     4621 tgcataagta ggtgggcggg ccaagatagg ggcgcgattg ctgcgatctg gaggacaaat
     4681 tacacacact tgcgcctgag cgccaagcac agggttgttg gtcctcatat tcacgaggtc
     4741 gctgagagca cggtgggcta atgttgccat gggtagcata tactacccaa atatctggat
     4801 agcatatgct atcctaatct atatctgggt agcataggct atcctaatct atatctgggt
     4861 agcatatgct atcctaatct atatctgggt agtatatgct atcctaattt atatctgggt
     4921 agcataggct atcctaatct atatctgggt agcatatgct atcctaatct atatctgggt
     4981 agtatatgct atcctaatct gtatccgggt agcatatgct atcctaatag agattagggt
     5041 agtatatgct atcctaattt atatctgggt agcatatact acccaaatat ctggatagca
     5101 tatgctatcc taatctatat ctgggtagca tatgctatcc taatctatat ctgggtagca
     5161 taggctatcc taatctatat ctgggtagca tatgctatcc taatctatat ctgggtagta
     5221 tatgctatcc taatttatat ctgggtagca taggctatcc taatctatat ctgggtagca
     5281 tatgctatcc taatctatat ctgggtagta tatgctatcc taatctgtat ccgggtagca
     5341 tatgctatcc tcatgataag ctgtcaaaca tgagaatttt cttgaagacg aaagggcctc
     5401 gtgatacgcc tatttttata ggttaatgtc atgataataa tggtttctta gacgtcaggt
     5461 ggcacttttc ggggaaatgt gcgcggaacc cctatttgtt tatttttcta aatacattca
     5521 aatatgtatc cgctcatgag acaataaccc tgataaatgc ttcaataata ttgaaaaagg
     5581 aagagtatga gtattcaaca tttccgtgtc gcccttattc ccttttttgc ggcattttgc
     5641 cttcctgttt ttgctcaccc agaaacgctg gtgaaagtaa aagatgctga agatcagttg
     5701 ggtgcacgag tgggttacat cgaactggat ctcaacagcg gtaagatcct tgagagtttt
     5761 cgccccgaag aacgttttcc aatgatgagc acttttaaag ttctgctatg tggcgcggta
     5821 ttatcccgtg ttgacgccgg gcaagagcaa ctcggtcgcc gcatacacta ttctcagaat
     5881 gacttggttg agtactcacc agtcacagaa aagcatctta cggatggcat gacagtaaga
     5941 gaattatgca gtgctgccat aaccatgagt gataacactg cggccaactt acttctgaca
     6001 acgatcggag gaccgaagga gctaaccgct tttttgcaca acatggggga tcatgtaact
     6061 cgccttgatc gttgggaacc ggagctgaat gaagccatac caaacgacga gcgtgacacc
     6121 acgatgcctg cagcaatggc aacaacgttg cgcaaactat taactggcga actacttact
     6181 ctagcttccc ggcaacaatt aatagactgg atggaggcgg ataaagttgc aggaccactt
     6241 ctgcgctcgg cccttccggc tggctggttt attgctgata aatctggagc cggtgagcgt
     6301 gggtctcgcg gtatcattgc agcactgggg ccagatggta agccctcccg tatcgtagtt
     6361 atctacacga cggggagtca ggcaactatg gatgaacgaa atagacagat cgctgagata
     6421 ggtgcctcac tgattaagca ttggtaactg tcagaccaag tttactcata tatactttag
     6481 attgatttaa aacttcattt ttaatttaaa aggatctagg tgaagatcct ttttgataat
     6541 ctcatgacca aaatccctta acgtgagttt tcgttccact gagcgtcaga ccccgtagaa
     6601 aagatcaaag gatcttcttg agatcctttt tttctgcgcg taatctgctg cttgcaaaca
     6661 aaaaaaccac cgctaccagc ggtggtttgt ttgccggatc aagagctacc aactcttttt
     6721 ccgaaggtaa ctggcttcag cagagcgcag ataccaaata ctgttcttct agtgtagccg
     6781 tagttaggcc accacttcaa gaactctgta gcaccgccta catacctcgc tctgctaatc
     6841 ctgttaccag tggctgctgc cagtggcgat aagtcgtgtc ttaccgggtt ggactcaaga
     6901 cgatagttac cggataaggc gcagcggtcg ggctgaacgg ggggttcgtg cacacagccc
     6961 agcttggagc gaacgaccta caccgaactg agatacctac agcgtgagct atgagaaagc
     7021 gccacgcttc ccgaagggag aaaggcggac aggtatccgg taagcggcag ggtcggaaca
     7081 ggagagcgca cgagggagct tccaggggga aacgcctggt atctttatag tcctgtcggg
     7141 tttcgccacc tctgacttga gcgtcgattt ttgtgatgct cgtcaggggg gcggagccta
     7201 tggaaaaacg ccagcaacgc ggccttttta cggttcctgg ccttttgctg gccttttgct
     7261 cacatgttct ttcctgcgtt atcccctgat tctgtggata accgtattac cgcctttgag
     7321 tgagctgata ccgctcgccg cagccgaacg accgagcgca gcgagtcagt gagcgaggaa
     7381 gcggaagagc gcccaatacg caaaccgcct ctccccgcgc gttggccgat tcattaatgc
     7441 agctggcacg acaggtttcc cgactggaaa gcgggcagtg agcgcaacgc aattaatgtg
     7501 agttagctca ctcattaggc accccaggct ttacacttta tgcttccggc tcgtatgttg
     7561 tgtggaattg tgagcggata acaatttcac acaggaaaca gctatgacca tgattacgcc
     7621 aagctctagc tagaggtcga ccaattctca tgtttgacag cttatcatcg cagatccggg
     7681 caacgttgtt gccattgctg caggcgcaga actggtaggt atgga
//
