[The description below was written by a language model from this plasmid's Addgene catalogue record and the feature table of its GenBank file.]
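Description:
MSP7.9-bio is a 7,725 bp mammalian expression plasmid built on the pTT3 backbone and designed to produce the full-length ectodomain of Plasmodium vivax merozoite surface protein MSP7.9 (PVX_082655) in mammalian cells. It is propagated in E. coli as a high-copy plasmid through a ColE1/pUC-type origin of replication and is selected with ampicillin via the bla (beta-lactamase) gene and its own promoter. A residual lac promoter/operator and CAP binding site from the bacterial cloning backbone are also annotated, but they have no stated role in expression of the insert.

Transcription of the payload is driven by the human cytomegalovirus immediate-early enhancer and promoter. A sequencing-primer site annotated as lying in a synthetic intron follows, then a Kozak consensus for efficient translation initiation, and a rabbit beta-globin polyadenylation signal terminates the unit. The coding region itself is not annotated in the feature table, but it lies in the interval between the Kozak sequence and the poly(A) signal. According to the catalogue fields, the insert is cloned between retained NotI and AscI sites, in frame with backbone-encoded C-terminal tags: rat CD4 domains 3 and 4, followed by a peptide substrate for enzymatic biotinylation. All NXS/T sequons in the parasite sequence were changed to NXA, which removes potential N-linked glycosylation sites that mammalian cells would otherwise modify.

The plasmid belongs to a library of recombinant P. vivax merozoite proteins that was used to identify vaccine candidates and protein-protein interactions. In that setting, the biotinylation sequence allows the protein to be captured on streptavidin.
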