Addgene plasmid #68514: MSP7.9-bio
Purpose: Expresses full-length P. vivax MSP7.9 (PVX_082655) ectodomain in mammalian cells. C-terminal rat Cd4d3+4 tag, biotinylation sequence
Depositing lab: Julian Rayner & Gavin Wright. Depositing organization: Wellcome Sanger Institute. Publication: A Library of Plasmodium vivax Recombinant Merozoite Proteins Reveals New Vaccine Candidates and Protein-Protein Interactions. Hostetler JB, Sharma S, Bartholdson SJ, Wright GJ, Fairhurst RM, Rayner JC. PLoS Negl Trop Dis. 2015 Dec 23;9(12):e0004264. doi: 10.1371/journal.pntd.0004264. eCollection 2015 Dec. PubMed 26701602.
Backbone
  Vector backbone: pTT3
  Backbone manufacturer: Yves Durocher, NRC
  Backbone size w/o insert (bp): 6654
  Vector type: Mammalian Expression
Growth in bacteria
  Bacterial resistance: Ampicillin, 100 μg/mL
  Growth temperature: 37°C
  Growth strain: DH5alpha
  Copy number: High Copy
Gene/Insert
  Gene/Insert name: MSP7.9 (alt name: PVX_082655)
  Mutation: All NXT/S sites mutated to NXA, where X is any amino acid except Proline
  Promoter: CMV
  Tag / fusion protein: rat CD4 d3+4, enzymatic biotinylation sequence (C terminal on backbone)
  Cloning method: Restriction Enzyme; 5′ cloning site NotI (not destroyed); 3′ cloning site AscI (not destroyed)
  Sequencing primers: 5′ pMT2-F; 3′ rb_glob_PA_term-R
Terms and licenses: Academic/Nonprofit Terms; Industry Terms: Not Available to Industry
How to cite: MSP7.9-bio was a gift from Julian Rayner & Gavin Wright (Addgene plasmid # 68514 ; http://n2t.net/addgene:68514 ; RRID:Addgene_68514)
