>Addgene plasmid #68514 | MSP7.9-bio | depositor partial sequence | sequence record 120623 | MSP7.9 from Not1 to Asc1 restriction sites
GCGGCCGCAGAGAAGCTGGGCATCCAGAAGAAGAAAAAGAACCTGGAACAGGACGCCATGCACGCCCTGA
TGAAGAAGCTGGAAAGCCTGTACAAGCTGAGCGCCACCGACAACAGCGAGATCTTCAACAAAGAGATGGA
AGCCCTGAAGAAGCAGATCGACCAGCTGCAGCAGCACGGCGGAGCCAACGAGGAAGAGTCTCTGGGCCAT
CTGCTGGAATCCGAGGCCGCCGACGACAGCAGCAAGAAAACCATCTTCGGCGTGGACGAGGACGACCTGG
ACAACTACGACGGCGACTTCACCGGCCAGAGCAAGGGCAAGATCAAGGGCCAGGCCGATACCGCCCCTAG
CGTGAAGGGGGATGTGTCCCCCCCTCCTAATCTGCCTGCCGCCGCTGCCAGCAGCCCCAAAGAAACAGTG
CCTGCCGGCACCAGCAACGGCCTGGTGGAAGCCGATTACGTGGTGCTGAACACCCCCGACGGCAACCCTA
GACCTGTGGGACCTGGCGGCGGAAGCAGACCTTCTGCCTCTGGACCTGACGCCGCCAGCAACCTGCAGAA
TCAGGCCACAGCTGAAGCCGGCGGATCCACCAATACCCAGGGCTCTCAGACCGGCGGAGTGTCTACAACC
CCTGGCGCCAATCAGCAGGCCGGCTCTACTCCTCCTGGCGCCGCTACAGCCCAGACAGAGTCTGAGAGGG
AACCCAACGTGAAGTACCTGGATAAGCTGTACGACGACGTGCTGGCCACCCAGGACAGCGCCAATGGCAT
CGACGTGCCCCCATTCCACAGCAAGTACAACGACTTTCGGAAGAAATACGAGTTCAAGATGAACGACGCC
GAGTACAAGATCATGAAGAACCTGTTCGACGTGTCCTTCAAGAAAGAGGGCCAGCAGAGCAGCGCCGCCT
GCCTCGTGAACGTGTTCAAGAAGGTGCTGGACGACGAGCATCTGCAGAAAGAATTCGACAACTTCGTGCA
CGGCTTCTACGGCTTCGCCAAGCGGCACAACTACCTGCGGGGAGAGAGAATGGCCAACGAGAATCTGTAC
AAGGACATCTTCAAGAACGTCGTGAACCTGCTGAATACCATCGAGGTCGTGGGCGCGCC
