>Addgene plasmid #68514 | MSP7.9-bio | addgene partial sequence | sequence record 124203 | pMT2-F 5'-TTGCCTTTCTCTCCACAGGT-3'
GCCACCATGGAGTTTCAGACCCAGGTACTCATGTCCCTGCTGCTCTGCATGTCTGGTGCGGCCGCAGAGA
AGCTGGGCATCCAGAAGAAGAAAAAGAACCTGGAACAGGACGCCATGCACGCCCTGATGAAGAAGCTGGA
AAGCCTGTACAAGCTGAGCGCCACCGACAACAGCGAGATCTTCAACAAAGAGATGGAAGCCCTGAAGAAG
CAGATCGACCAGCTGCAGCAGCACGGCGGAGCCAACGAGGAAGAGTCTCTGGGCCATCTGCTGGAATCCG
AGGCCGCCGACGACAGCAGCAAGAAAACCATCTTCGGCGTGGACGAGGACGACCTGGACAACTACGACGG
CGACTTCACCGGCCAGAGCAAGGGCAAGATCAAGGGCCAGGCCGATACCGCCCCTAGCGTGAAGGGGGAT
GTGTCCCCCCCTCCTAATCTGCCTGCCGCCGCTGCCAGCAGCCCCAAAGAAACAGTGCCTGCCGGCACCA
GCAACGGCCTGGTGGAAGCCGATTACGTGGTGCTGAACACCCCCGACGGCAACCCTAGACCTGTGGGACC
TGGCGGCGGAAGCAGACCTTCTGCCTCTGGACCTGACGCCGCCAGCAACCTGCAGAATCAGGCCACAGCT
GAAGCCGGCGGATCCACCAATACCCAGGGCTCTCAGACCGGCGGAGTGTCTACAACCCCTGGCGCCAATC
AGCAGGCCGGCTCTACTCCTCCTGGCGCCGCTACAGCCCAGACAGAGTCTGAGAGGGAACCCAACGTGAA
GTACCTGGATAAGCTGTACGACGACGTGCTGGCCACCCAGGACAGCGCCAATGGCATCGACGTGCCCCCA
TTCCACAGCAAGTACAACGACTTTCGGAAGAAATACGAGTTCAAGATGAACGACGCCGAGTACAAGATCA
TGAAGAACCTGTTCGACGTGTCCTTCAAGAAAGAGGGCCAGCAGAGCAGCGCCGCCTGCCTCGTGAACGT
GTTCAAGAAGGTGCTGGACGACGAGCATCTGCAGAAAGAATTCGACAACTTCGTGCACGGCTTCTA
