>Addgene plasmid #68514 | MSP7.9-bio | addgene partial sequence | sequence record 124204 | rb_glob_PA_term-R 5'-CCCATATGTCCTTCCGAGTG-3'
CACACTATTGCAATGAAAATAAATTTCCTTTATTAGCCAGAGGTCGAGGTCGGGGGATCCTTAATTAATC
ACGTGTCTAGACTTAACGATGATTCCACACCATTTTCTGTGCATCCAGAATATGATGCAGTGATCCGGAA
TTCAACCCTTTGGATAAAACCTGGATCTTGGAGTCCATCTTGACCTCTTCACCTTCACTCAGTAGACATT
GCCACACCCCTGCTTCAGGGGCCTGCACTTGAATCACTTTCTCCTGCCTGGAGACCCTGGCCTCCTGATT
CTCCTGCTTCAAGATCAGTCTCATCTTGGGTGAGGTGGGTCCCATCACCTCACAGGTCAAAGTGTTGCTG
TCGGGCTGAGTCACTTTCATCACCACCAGGTTCACTTCCTGATACAGTATCCCTCTGTCCAGAGTCAGGG
TCAGGTTGCCAGAACCAGCAAACTGAAGGGAGACCTGGGGTATCTGAAGGGTGAGTGGGAGCGTTTCGGA
CAGCTGGAACTTGGGGTTGCTAGTAGACTTCTGCACAGACACCTTTTGGTTCTTTAGGGAGAAGGTGATC
CAGGACTGGGAAGAAGGAGCCTTCTCTGCCTTCCATCTCAACTCTCCCTGCAGGCTTTCCTCTCCAAGGT
TGAGTGGGAAGGAGAACTCCGCTGACTCCCCCTCACTCTTATAGGCCGTGATGGAGGTCGACGGCGCGCC
CACGACCTCGATGGTATTCAGCAGGTTCACGACGTTCTTGAAGATGTCCTTGTACAGATTCTCGTTGGCC
ATTCTCTCTCCCCGCAGGTAGTTGTGCCGCTTGGCGAAGCCGTAGAAGCCGTGCACGAAGTTGTCGAATT
CTTTCTGCAGATGCTCGTCGTCCAGCACCTTCTTGAACACGTTCACGAGGCAGGCGGCGCTGCTCTGCTG
GCCCTCTTTCTTGAAGGACACGTCGAACAGGTTCTTCATGATCTTGTACTCGGCGTCGTTCATCTTGAAC
TCGTATTTCTTCCGAAAGTCGTTGTACTTGCTGTGGAATGGGGGCACGTCGATGCCATTGGCGCTGTCCT
GGGTGGCCAGCACGTCGTCGTAA
